>Addgene plasmid #204598 | pACS142 | addgene full sequence | sequence record 419067 | Addgene NGS Result
AATGTAGTCTTATGCAATACTCTTGTAGTCTTGCAACATGGTAACGATGAGTTAGCAACATGCCTTACAA
GGAGAGAAAAAGCACCGTGCATGCCGATTGGTGGAAGTAAGGTGGTACGATCGTGCCTTATTAGGAAGGC
AACAGACGGGTCTGACATGGATTGGACGAACCACTGAATTGCCGCATTGCAGAGATATTGTATTTAAGTG
CCTAGCTCGATACATAAACGGGTCTCTCTGGTTAGACCAGATCTGAGCCTGGGAGCTCTCTGGCTAACTA
GGGAACCCACTGCTTAAGCCTCAATAAAGCTTGCCTTGAGTGCTTCAAGTAGTGTGTGCCCGTCTGTTGT
GTGACTCTGGTAACTAGAGATCCCTCAGACCCTTTTAGTCAGTGTGGAAAATCTCTAGCAGTGGCGCCCG
AACAGGGACTTGAAAGCGAAAGGGAAACCAGAGGAGCTCTCTCGACGCAGGACTCGGCTTGCTGAAGCGC
GCACGGCAAGAGGCGAGGGGCGGCGACTGGTGAGTACGCCAAAAATTTTGACTAGCGGAGGCTAGAAGGA
GAGAGATGGGTGCGAGAGCGTCAGTATTAAGCGGGGGAGAATTAGATCGCGATGGGAAAAAATTCGGTTA
AGGCCAGGGGGAAAGAAAAAATATAAATTAAAACATATAGTATGGGCAAGCAGGGAGCTAGAACGATTCG
CAGTTAATCCTGGCCTGTTAGAAACATCAGAAGGCTGTAGACAAATACTGGGACAGCTACAACCATCCCT
TCAGACAGGATCAGAAGAACTTAGATCATTATATAATACAGTAGCAACCCTCTATTGTGTGCATCAAAGG
ATAGAGATAAAAGACACCAAGGAAGCTTTAGACAAGATAGAGGAAGAGCAAAACAAAAGTAAGACCACCG
CACAGCAAGCGGCCGCTGATCTTCAGACCTGGAGGAGGAGATATGAGGGACAATTGGAGAAGTGAATTAT
ATAAATATAAAGTAGTAAAAATTGAACCATTAGGAGTAGCACCCACCAAGGCAAAGAGAAGAGTGGTGCA
GAGAGAAAAAAGAGCAGTGGGAATAGGAGCTTTGTTCCTTGGGTTCTTGGGAGCAGCAGGAAGCACTATG
GGCGCAGCGTCAATGACGCTGACGGTACAGGCCAGACAATTATTGTCTGGTATAGTGCAGCAGCAGAACA
ATTTGCTGAGGGCTATTGAGGCGCAACAGCATCTGTTGCAACTCACAGTCTGGGGCATCAAGCAGCTCCA
GGCAAGAATCCTGGCTGTGGAAAGATACCTAAAGGATCAACAGCTCCTGGGGATTTGGGGTTGCTCTGGA
AAACTCATTTGCACCACTGCTGTGCCTTGGAATGCTAGTTGGAGTAATAAATCTCTGGAACAGATTTGGA
ATCACACGACCTGGATGGAGTGGGACAGAGAAATTAACAATTACACAAGCTTAATACACTCCTTAATTGA
AGAATCGCAAAACCAGCAAGAAAAGAATGAACAAGAATTATTGGAATTAGATAAATGGGCAAGTTTGTGG
AATTGGTTTAACATAACAAATTGGCTGTGGTATATAAAATTATTCATAATGATAGTAGGAGGCTTGGTAG
GTTTAAGAATAGTTTTTGCTGTACTTTCTATAGTGAATAGAGTTAGGCAGGGATATTCACCATTATCGTT
TCAGACCCACCTCCCAACCCCGAGGGGACCCGACAGGCCCGAAGGAATAGAAGAAGAAGGTGGAGAGAGA
GACAGAGACAGATCCATTCGATTAGTGAACGGATCTCGACGGTATCGGTTAACTTTTAAAAGAAAAGGGG
GGATTGGGGGGTACAGTGCAGGGGAAAGAATAGTAGACATAATAGCAACAGACATACAAACTAAAGAATT
ACAAAAACAAATTACAAAAATTCAAAATTTTATCGATAAGCTTGGGAGTTCCGCGTTACATAACTTACGG
TAAATGGCCCGCCTGGCTGACCGCCCAACGACCCCCGCCCATTGACGTCAATAATGACGTATGTTCCCAT
AGTAACGCCAATAGGGACTTTCCATTGACGTCAATGGGTGGAGTATTTACGGTAAACTGCCCACTTGGCA
GTACATCAAGTGTATCATATGCCAAGTACGCCCCCTATTGACGTCAATGACGGTAAATGGCCCGCCTGGC
ATTATGCCCAGTACATGACCTTATGGGACTTTCCTACTTGGCAGTACATCTACGTATTAGTCATCGCTAT
TACCATGGTGATGCGGTTTTGGCAGTACATCAATGGGCGTGGATAGCGGTTTGACTCACGGGGATTTCCA
AGTCTCCACCCCATTGACGTCAATGGGAGTTTGTTTTGGCACCAAAATCAACGGGACTTTCCAAAATGTC
GTAACAACTCCGCCCCATTGACGCAAATGGGCGGTAGGCGTGTACGGTGGGAGGTCTATATAAGCAGAGC
TCGTTTAGTGAACCGTCAGATCGCCTGGAGACGCCATCCACGCTGTTTTGACCTCCATAGAAGACACCGA
CTCTAGAGGATCCACTAGTCCAGTGTGGTGGAATTGGCCCTTATGGCTCGTACAAAGCAGACTGCCCGCA
TGTCGACCGGTGGTAAAGCACCCAGGAAGCAACTGGCTACAAAAGCCGCTCGCAAGAGTGCGCCCTCTAC
TGGAGGGGTGAAGAAACCTCATCGTTACAGGCCTGGTACTGTGGCGCTCCGTGAAATTAGACGTTATCAG
AAGTCCACTGAACTTCTGATTCGCAAACTTCCCTTCCAGCGTCTGGTGCGAGAAATTGCTCAGGACTTTA
AAACAGATCTGCGCTTCCAGAGCGCAGCTATCGGTGCTTTGCAGGAGGCAAGTGAGGCCTATCTGGTTGG
CCTTTTTGAAGACACCAACCTGTGTGCTATCCATGCCAAACGTGTAACAATTATGCCAAAAGACATCCAG
CTAGCACGCCGCATACGTGGAGAACGTGCTGCAAGGGCCAATTCTGCAGATATCCAGCACAGTGGCGGCC
GCTCGAGTCTAGAGGGCCCGCGGTTCGAAGGTAAGCCTATCCCTAACCCTCTCCTCGGTCTCGATTCTAC
GCGTACCGGTTAGTAATGATCGACAATCAACCTCTGGATTACAAAATTTGTGAAAGATTGACTGGTATTC
TTAACTATGTTGCTCCTTTTACGCTATGTGGATACGCTGCTTTAATGCCTTTGTATCATGCTATTGCTTC
CCGTATGGCTTTCATTTTCTCCTCCTTGTATAAATCCTGGTTGCTGTCTCTTTATGAGGAGTTGTGGCCC
GTTGTCAGGCAACGTGGCGTGGTGTGCACTGTGTTTGCTGACGCAACCCCCACTGGTTGGGGCATTGCCA
CCACCTGTCAGCTCCTTTCCGGGACTTTCGCTTTCCCCCTCCCTATTGCCACGGCGGAACTCATCGCCGC
CTGCCTTGCCCGCTGCTGGACAGGGGCTCGGCTGTTGGGCACTGACAATTCCGTGGTGTTGTCGGGGAAG
CTGACGTCCTTTCCATGGCTGCTCGCCTGTGTTGCCACCTGGATTCTGCGCGGGACGTCCTTCTGCTACG
TCCCTTCGGCCCTCAATCCAGCGGACCTTCCTTCCCGCGGCCTGCTGCCGGCTCTGCGGCCTCTTCCGCG
TCTTCGCCTTCGCCCTCAGACGAGTCGGATCTCCCTTTGGGCCGCCTCCCCGCCTGGCGATGGTACCGGT
GTGGAAAGTCCCCAGGCTCCCCAGCAGGCAGAAGTATGCAAAGCATGCATCTCAATTAGTCAGCAACCAG
GTGTGGAAAGTCCCCAGGCTCCCCAGCAGGCAGAAGTATGCAAAGCATGCATCTCAATTAGTCAGCAACC
ATAGTCCCGCCCCTAACTCCGCCCATCCCGCCCCTAACTCCGCCCAGTTCCGCCCATTCTCCGCCCCATG
GCTGACTAATTTTTTTTATTTATGCAGAGGCCGAGGCCGCCTCTGCCTCTGAGCTATTCCAGAAGTAGTG
AGGAGGCTTTTTTGGAGGCCTAGGCTTTTGCAAAAAGCTCCCGGGAGCTTGTATATCCATTTTCGGATCT
GATCAGCACGTGTTGACAATTAATCATCGGCATAGTATATCGGCATAGTATAATACGACAAGGTGAGGAA
CTAAACCATGGCCAAGCCTTTGTCTCAAGAAGAATCCACCCTCATTGAAAGAGCAACGGCTACAATCAAC
AGCATCCCCATCTCTGAAGACTACAGCGTCGCCAGCGCAGCTCTCTCTAGCGACGGCCGCATCTTCACTG
GTGTCAATGTATATCATTTTACTGGGGGACCTTGTGCAGAACTCGTGGTGCTGGGCACTGCTGCTGCTGC
GGCAGCTGGCAACCTGACTTGTATCGTCGCGATCGGAAATGAGAACAGGGGCATCTTGAGCCCCTGCGGA
CGGTGCCGACAGGTGCTTCTCGATCTGCATCCTGGGATCAAAGCCATAGTGAAGGACAGTGATGGACAGC
CGACGGCAGTTGGGATTCGTGAATTGCTGCCCTCTGGTTATGTGTGGGAGGGCTAAGCACAATTCGAGCT
CGGTACCTTTAAGACCAATGACTTACAAGGCAGCTGTAGATCTTAGCCACTTTTTAAAAGAAAAGGGGGG
ACTGGAAGGGCTAATTCACTCCCAACGAAGACAAGATCTGCTTTTTGCTTGTACTGGGTCTCTCTGGTTA
GACCAGATCTGAGCCTGGGAGCTCTCTGGCTAACTAGGGAACCCACTGCTTAAGCCTCAATAAAGCTTGC
CTTGAGTGCTTCAAGTAGTGTGTGCCCGTCTGTTGTGTGACTCTGGTAACTAGAGATCCCTCAGACCCTT
TTAGTCAGTGTGGAAAATCTCTAGCAGTAGTAGTTCATGTCATCTTATTATTCAGTATTTATAACTTGCA
AAGAAATGAATATCAGAGAGTGAGAGGAACTTGTTTATTGCAGCTTATAATGGTTACAAATAAAGCAATA
GCATCACAAATTTCACAAATAAAGCATTTTTTTCACTGCATTCTAGTTGTGGTTTGTCCAAACTCATCAA
TGTATCTTATCATGTCTGGCTCTAGCTATCCCGCCCCTAACTCCGCCCATCCCGCCCCTAACTCCGCCCA
GTTCCGCCCATTCTCCGCCCCATGGCTGACTAATTTTTTTTATTTATGCAGAGGCCGAGGCCGCCTCGGC
CTCTGAGCTATTCCAGAAGTAGTGAGGAGGCTTTTTTGGAGGCCTAGGGACGTACCCAATTCGCCCTATA
GTGAGTCGTATTACGCGCGCTCACTGGCCGTCGTTTTACAACGTCGTGACTGGGAAAACCCTGGCGTTAC
CCAACTTAATCGCCTTGCAGCACATCCCCCTTTCGCCAGCTGGCGTAATAGCGAAGAGGCCCGCACCGAT
CGCCCTTCCCAACAGTTGCGCAGCCTGAATGGCGAATGGG
[124 nt withheld, positions 5431-5554]
C
[91 nt withheld, positions 5556-5646]
A
[49 nt withheld, positions 5648-5696]
CCTTTGACGTTGGAGTCCACGTTCTTT
[37 nt withheld, positions 5724-5760]
ACCCTATCTCGGTCTATTCTTTTGATTTATAAGGGATTTTGCCGATTTCGGCCTATTGGTTAAAAAATGA
GCTGATTTAACAAAAATTTAACGCGAATTTTAACAAAATATTAACGCTTACAATTTAGGTGGCACTTTTC
GGGGAAATGTGCGCGGAACCCCTATTTGTTTATTTTTCTAAATACATTCAAATATGTATCCGCTCATGAG
ACAATAACCCTGATAAATGCTTCAATAATATTGAAAAAGGAAGAGTATGAGTATTCAACATTTCCGTGTC
GCCCTTATTCCCTTTTTTGCGGCATTTTGCCTTCCTGTTTTTGCTCACCCAGAAACGCTGGTGAAAGTAA
AAGATGCTGAAGATCAGTTGGGTGCACGAGTGGGTTACATCGAACTGGATCTCAACAGCGGTAAGATCCT
TGAGAGTTTTCGCCCCGAAGAACGTTTTCCAATGATGAGCACTTTTAAAGTTCTGCTATGTGGCGCGGTA
TTATCCCGTATTGACGCCGGGCAAGAGCAACTCGGTCGCCGCATACACTATTCTCAGAATGACTTGGTTG
AGTACTCACCAGTCACAGAAAAGCATCTTACGGATGGCATGACAGTAAGAGAATTATGCAGTGCTGCCAT
AACCATGAGTGATAACACTGCGGCCAACTTACTTCTGACAACGATCGGAGGACCGAAGGAGCTAACCGCT
TTTTTGCACAACATGGGGGATCATGTAACTCGCCTTGATCGTTGGGAACCGGAGCTGAATGAAGCCATAC
CAAACGACGAGCGTGACACCACGATGCCTGTAGCAATGGCAACAACGTTGCGCAAACTATTAACTGGCGA
ACTACTTACTCTAGCTTCCCGGCAACAATTAATAGACTGGATGGAGGCGGATAAAGTTGCAGGACCACTT
CTGCGCTCGGCCCTTCCGGCTGGCTGGTTTATTGCTGATAAATCTGGAGCCGGTGAGCGTGGGTCTCGCG
GTATCATTGCAGCACTGGGGCCAGATGGTAAGCCCTCCCGTATCGTAGTTATCTACACGACGGGGAGTCA
GGCAACTATGGATGAACGAAATAGACAGATCGCTGAGATAGGTGCCTCACTGATTAAGCATTGGTAACTG
TCAGACCAAGTTTACTCATATATACTTTAGATTGATTTAAAACTTCATTTTTAATTTAAAAGGATCTAGG
TGAAGATCCTTTTTGATAATCTCATGACCAAAATCCCTTAACGTGAGTTTTCGTTCCACTGAGCGTCAGA
CCCCGTAGAAAAGATCAAAGGATCTTCTTGAGATCCTTTTTTTCTGCGCGTAATCTGCTGCTTGCAAACA
AAAAAACCACCGCTACCAGCGGTGGTTTGTTTGCCGGATCAAGAGCTACCAACTCTTTTTCCGAAGGTAA
CTGGCTTCAGCAGAGCGCAGATACCAAATACTGTTCTTCTAGTGTAGCCGTAGTTAGGCCACCACTTCAA
GAACTCTGTAGCACCGCCTACATACCTCGCTCTGCTAATCCTGTTACCAGTGGCTGCTGCCAGTGGCGAT
AAGTCGTGTCTTACCGGGTTGGACTCAAGACGATAGTTACCGGATAAGGCGCAGCGGTCGGGCTGAACGG
GGGGTTCGTGCACACAGCCCAGCTTGGAGCGAACGACCTACACCGAACTGAGATACCTACAGCGTGAGCT
ATGAGAAAGCGCCACGCTTCCCGAAGGGAGAAAGGCGGACAGGTATCCGGTAAGCGGCAGGGTCGGAACA
GGAGAGCGCACGAGGGAGCTTCCAGGGGGAAACGCCTGGTATCTTTATAGTCCTGTCGGGTTTCGCCACC
TCTGACTTGAGCGTCGATTTTTGTGATGCTCGTCAGGGGGGCGGAGCCTATGGAAAAACGCCAGCAACGC
GGCCTTTTTACGGTTCCTGGCCTTTTGCTGGCCTTTTGCTCACATGTTCTTTCCTGCGTTATCCCCTGAT
TCTGTGGATAACCGTATTACCGCCTTTGAGTGAGCTGATACCGCTCGCCGCAGCCGAACGACCGAGCGCA
GCGAGTCAGTGAGCGAGGAAGCGGAAGAGCGCCCAATACGCAAACCGCCTCTCCCCGCGCGTTGGCCGAT
TCATTAATGCAGCTGGCACGACAGGTTTCCCGACTGGAAAGCGGGCAGTGAGCGCAACGCAATTAATGTG
AGTTAGCTCACTCATTAGGCACCCCAGGCTTTACACTTTATGCTTCCGGCTCGTATGTTGTGTGGAATTG
TGAGCGGATAACAATTTCACACAGGAAACAGCTATGACCATGATTACGCCAAGCGCGCAATTAACCCTCA
CTAAAGGGAACAAAAGCTGGAGCTGCAAGCTT
Features (pLannotate 1.2.2; 30 found; start..end, strand, type, name):
      3..229     +  promoter       RSV promoter: Rous sarcoma virus enhancer/promoter
    230..410     +  LTR            5' LTR (truncated): truncated 5' long terminal repeat (LTR) from HIV-1
    457..582     +  misc_feature   HIV-1 Ψ: packaging signal of human immunodeficiency virus type 1
    566..929     +  CDS            HIV-1 gag (fragment): gag protein from human immunodeficiency virus 1; gag
   1075..1308    +  misc_feature   RRE: The Rev response element (RRE) of HIV-1 allows for Rev-dependent mRNA export from the nucleus to the cytoplasm.
   1685..1785    +  CDS            Rev (fragment): human immunodeficiency virus 1 (HIV-1) Rev protein; rev; enhances nuclear export of unspliced and incompletely spliced viral mRNAs
   1804..1921    +  misc_feature   cPPT/CTS: central polypurine tract and central termination sequence of HIV-1
   1944..2247    +  enhancer       CMV enhancer: human cytomegalovirus immediate early enhancer
   2248..2451    +  promoter       CMV promoter: human cytomegalovirus (CMV) immediate early promoter
   2563..2970    +  CDS            His3.3A: H33A_DROME - Experimental evidence at protein level: Swiss-Prot protein existence level 1. Variant histone H3 which replaces conventional H3 in a wide range of nucleosomes in active genes and is specifically enriched in modifications associated with active chromatin. Constitutes the predominant form of histone H3 in non-dividing cells and is incorporated into chromatin independently of DNA synthesis. Deposited at sites of nucleosomal displacement throughout transcribed genes, suggesting that it represents an epigenetic imprint of transcriptionally active chromatin. Nucleosomes wrap and compact
   3040..3081    +  CDS            V5 tag: epitope tag from simian virus 5
   3105..3693    +  misc_feature   WPRE: woodchuck hepatitis virus posttranscriptional regulatory element
   3708..4024    +  promoter       SV40 promoter: SV40 enhancer and early promoter
   4072..4119    +  promoter       EM7 promoter: synthetic bacterial promoter&nbsp
   4138..4536    +  CDS            BSD: blasticidin S deaminase; Aspergillus terreus BSD; confers resistance to blasticidin
   4553..4621    +  CDS            nef (fragment): NEF_HV1Z2 - Experimental evidence at protein level: Swiss-Prot protein existence level 1. Extracellular Nef protein targets CD4(+) T-lymphocytes for apoptosis by interacting with CXCR4 surface receptors. From Human immunodeficiency virus type 1 group M subtype D (isolate Z2/CDC-Z34) (HIV-1).
   4623..4856    +  LTR            3' LTR (ΔU3): self-inactivating 3' long terminal repeat (LTR) from HIV-1
   4928..5049    +  polyA_signal   SV40 poly(A) signal: SV40 polyadenylation signal
   5089..5224    +  rep_origin     SV40 ori: SV40 origin of replication
   5245..5263    -  promoter       T7 promoter: promoter for bacteriophage T7 RNA polymerase
   5271..5426    +  CDS            lacZα (fragment): LacZα fragment of β-galactosidase; lacZ fragment
   5431..5859    +  rep_origin     f1 ori (sequence partly withheld): f1 bacteriophage origin of replication; arrow indicates direction of (+) strand synthesis
   5912..6016    +  promoter       AmpR promoter: bla
   6017..6877    +  CDS            AmpR: β-lactamase; bla; confers resistance to ampicillin, carbenicillin, and related antibiotics
   7048..7636    +  rep_origin     ori: high-copy-number ColE1/pMB1/pBR322/pUC origin of replication
   7819..7911    +  CDS            lacI (fragment): lac repressor; lacI; The lac repressor binds to the lac operator to inhibit transcription in E. coli. This inhibition can be relieved by adding lactose or isopropyl-β-D-thiogalactopyranoside (IPTG).
   7924..7945    +  protein_bind   CAP binding site: CAP binding activates transcription in the presence of cAMP. E. coli catabolite activator protein
   7960..7990    +  promoter       lac promoter: promoter for the E. coli lac operon
   7998..8014    +  protein_bind   lac operator: The lac repressor binds to the lac operator to inhibit transcription in E. coli. This inhibition can be relieved by adding lactose or isopropyl-β-D-thiogalactopyranoside (IPTG). lac repressor encoded by lacI
   8059..8077    +  promoter       T3 promoter: promoter for bacteriophage T3 RNA polymerase
