[The description below was written by a language model from this plasmid's Addgene catalogue record and pLannotate feature annotations shown in this document.]
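Description:
pACS142 is a lentiviral mammalian expression plasmid built on the Invitrogen pLenti6.3/V5-TOPO backbone, carrying a human histone H3.3 (H3-3A) coding sequence with the K9M substitution. The roughly 410 bp insert was introduced by TOPO cloning downstream of the CMV enhancer/promoter and is read through into the backbone-encoded V5 epitope, giving a C-terminally V5-tagged H3.3K9M protein. The automated annotation labels the open reading frame by its match to the Drosophila His3.3A protein. This reflects the extreme conservation of H3.3, and the catalogue record specifies a human origin. A WPRE follows the tag to enhance transcript stability and expression.

The transfer-vector architecture is third-generation and self-inactivating. An RSV promoter drives a truncated HIV-1 5' LTR, followed by the Ψ packaging signal with a gag fragment, the RRE for Rev-dependent export of genomic RNA, and the cPPT/CTS. The cassette is closed by a ΔU3 3' LTR and an SV40 polyadenylation signal. Within the proviral region, an SV40 early promoter paired with the bacterial EM7 promoter drives blasticidin S deaminase, allowing blasticidin selection of transduced mammalian cells. In E. coli the plasmid is maintained through a ColE1/pUC-type origin and ampicillin resistance. The repository lists it as low copy and grown in a recombination-limiting strain, which is common for LTR-containing vectors. An f1 ori, an SV40 ori and residual lac and T7/T3 elements are also present.

Lysine-to-methionine histone mutants are generally used as dominant inhibitors of methylation at the corresponding residue. The associated study concerns epigenetic modulators of nuclear size and shape, which suggests the construct serves to perturb H3K9 methylation through stable expression in human cells, with V5 allowing detection.
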