Addgene plasmid #204598: pACS142
Purpose: Histone H3.3K9M-V5
Depositing lab: Tom Misteli. Depositing organization: National Cancer Institute (NCI). Publication: Identification of epigenetic modulators as determinants of nuclear size and shape. Schibler AC, Jevtic P, Pegoraro G, Levy DL, Misteli T. Elife. 2023 May 23;12:e80653. doi: 10.7554/eLife.80653. PubMed 37219077.
Backbone
  Vector backbone: pLENTI6.3/V5 -TOPO
  Backbone manufacturer: Invitrogen
  Backbone size w/o insert (bp): 7692
  Total vector size (bp): 8101
  Vector type: Mammalian Expression, Lentiviral
  Selectable markers: Blasticidin
Growth in bacteria
  Bacterial resistance: Ampicillin, 100 μg/mL
  Growth temperature: 37°C
  Growth strain: NEB Stable
  Copy number: Low Copy
Gene/Insert
  Gene/Insert name: human H3.3 K9M
  Species: H. sapiens (human)
  Insert size (bp): 410
  Mutation: H3.3 K9M
  GenBank ID: 3020
  Entrez Gene: H3-3A (a.k.a. BRYLIB1, H3-3B, H3.3A, H3F3, H3F3A)
  Promoter: CMV
  Tag / fusion protein: human histone H3.3 K9M - V5 (C terminal on backbone)
  Cloning method: TOPO Cloning
  Sequencing primers: 5′ CMV-F; 3′ V5-R
Terms and licenses: Academic/Nonprofit Terms; Industry Terms: Not Available to Industry
How to cite: pACS142 was a gift from Tom Misteli (Addgene plasmid # 204598 ; http://n2t.net/addgene:204598 ; RRID:Addgene_204598)
